>Addgene plasmid #129869 | pRDAX-366 N-Tag Venus210[1] L32 {Esp3I(2x)} EBPF2 | depositor full sequence | sequence record 249247 | Full Sequence
GCCTGCCTCCAGGCCTCAATATTGGCCATTAGCCATATTATTCATTGGTTATATAGCATAAATCAATATT
GGCTATTGGCCATTGCATACGTTGTATCTATATCATAATATGTACATTTATATTGGCTCATGTCCAATAT
GACCGCCATGTTGGCATTGATTATTGACTAGTTATTAATAGTAATCAATTACGGGGTCATTAGTTCATAG
CCCATATATGGAGTTCCGCGTTACATAACTTACGGTAAATGGCCCGCCTGGCTGACCGCCCAACGACCCC
CGCCCATTGACGTCAATAATGACGTATGTTCCCATAGTAACGCCAATAGGGACTTTCCATTGACGTCAAT
GGGTGGAGTATTTACGGTAAACTGCCCACTTGGCAGTACATCAAGTGTATCATATGCCAAGTCCGCCCCC
TATTGACGTCAATGACGGTAAATGGCCCGCCTGGCATTATGCCCAGTACATGACCTTACGGGACTTTCCT
ACTTGGCAGTACATCTACGTATTAGTCATCGCTATTACCATGGTGATGCGGTTTTGGCAGTACACCAATG
GGCGTGGATAGCGGTTTGACTCACGGGGATTTCCAAGTCTCCACCCCATTGACGTCAATGGGAGTTTGTT
TTGGCACCAAAATCAACGGGACTTTCCAAAATGTCGTAATAACCCCGCCCCGTTGACGCAAATGGGCGGT
AGGCGTGTACGGTGGGAGGTCTATATAAGCAGAGCTCGTTTAGTGAACCGTCAGATCACTAGAAGCTTTA
TTGCGGTAGTTTATCACAGTTAAATTGCTAACGCAGTCAGTGCTTCTGACACAACAGTCTCGAACTTAAG
CTGCAGAAGTTGGTCGTGAGGCACTGGGCAGGTAAGTATCAAGGTTACAAGACAGGTTTAAGGAGACCAA
TAGAAACTGGGCTTGTCGAGACAGAGAAGACTCTTGCGTTTCTGATAGGCACCTATTGGTCTTACTGACA
TCCACTTTGCCTTTCTCTCCACAGGTGTCCACTCCCAGGCCACCATGGTGTCAAAGGGAGAAGAGTTGTT
TACCGGTGTTGTTCCCATACTGGTGGAACTGGATGGTGACGTCAATGGACACAAGTTTAGCGTTTCTGGC
GAAGGAGAAGGCGATGCTACCTATGGCAAACTGACCCTCAAACTGATCTGTACGACTGGAAAGTTGCCTG
TACCTTGGCCAACACTGGTCACAACCTTGGGCTATGGGCTGCAATGCTTTGCCCGTTATCCTGATCACAT
GAAGCAACATGACTTCTTTAAGTCTGCTATGCCAGAGGGATATGTGCAGGAACGGACTATCTTCTTCAAG
GACGACGGCAACTACAAGACGAGAGCTGAGGTGAAATTTGAGGGTGACACACTGGTGAATCGCATAGAGC
TGAAAGGCATCGACTTCAAAGAAGATGGGAATATTCTCGGGCATAAACTCGAGTACAACTACAATTCCCA
CAACGTGTACATCACTGCCGATAAGCAGAAGAATGGGATTAAGGCGAACTTCAAGATCCGACACAACATC
GAGGATGGTGGGGTCCAGCTTGCCGACCATTATCAGCAGAACACACCCATTGGGGATGGACCAGTCCTGT
TGCCGGATAACCACTACCTCAGTTACCAGAGCAAACTGTCCAAAGACGTGGGTGGCGGAGGGAGCGAAGG
CGGCGGATCCGGAGGGCCTGGCTCTGGCGGAGAGGGGAGCGCTGGAGGCGGGTCAGCCGGTGGTGGGAGT
CGAGACGCCGAGGCACGCCGTCTCCTAAGAATTCAGATCCGCCCCTCTCCCTCCCCCCCCCCTAACGTTA
CTGGCCGAAGCCGCTTGGAATAAGGCCGGTGTGCGTTTGTCTATATGTTATTTTCCACCATATTGCCGTC
TTTTGGCAATGTGAGGGCCCGGAAACCTGGCCCTGTCTTCTTGACGAGCATTCCTAGGGGTCTTTCCCCT
CTCGCCAAAGGAATGCAAGGTCTGTTGAATGTCGTGAAGGAAGCAGTTCCTCTGGTAGCTTCTTGAAGAC
AAACAACGTCTGTAGCGACCCTTTGCAGGCAGCGGAACCCCCCACCTGGCGACAGGTGCCTCTGCGGCCA
AAAGCCACGTGTATAAGATACACCTGCAAAGGCGGCACAACCCCAGTGCCACGTTGTGAGTTGGATAGTT
GTGGAAAGAGTCAAATGGCTCTCCTCAAGCGTATTCAACAAGGGGCTGAAGGATGCCCAGAAGGTACCCC
ATTGTATGGGATCTGATCTGGGGCCTCGGTACACATGCTTTACATGTGTTTAGTCGAGGTTAAAAAAACG
TCTAGGCCCCCCGAACCACGGGGACGTGGTTTTCCTTTGAAAAACACGATGATAATATGGCCACAACCAT
GGTGAGCAAGGGCGAGGAGCTGTTCACCGGGGTGGTGCCCATCCTGGTCGAGCTGGACGGCGACGTAAAC
GGCCACAAGTTCAGCGTGAGGGGCGAGGGCGAGGGCGATGCCACCAACGGCAAGCTGACCCTGAAGTTCA
TCTGCACCACCGGCAAGCTGCCCGTGCCCTGGCCCACCCTCGTGACCACCCTGAGCCACGGCGTGCAGTG
CTTCGCCCGCTACCCCGACCACATGAAGCAGCACGACTTCTTCAAGTCCGCCATGCCCGAAGGCTACGTC
CAGGAGCGCACCATCTTCTTCAAGGACGACGGCACCTACAAGACCCGCGCCGAGGTGAAGTTCGAGGGCG
ACACCCTGGTGAACCGCATCGAGCTGAAGGGCGTCGACTTCAAGGAGGACGGCAACATCCTGGGGCACAA
GCTGGAGTACAACTTCAACAGCCACAACATCTATATCATGGCCGTCAAGCAGAAGAACGGCATCAAGGTG
AACTTCAAGATCCGCCACAACGTGGAGGACGGCAGCGTGCAGCTCGCCGACCACTACCAGCAGAACACCC
CCATCGGCGACGGCCCCGTGCTGCTGCCCGACAGCCACTACCTGAGCACCCAGTCCGTGCTGAGCAAAGA
CCCCAACGAGAAGCGCGATCACATGGTCCTGCTGGAGTTCCGCACCGCCGCCGGGATCACTCTCGGCATG
GACGAGCTGTACAAGTAAACCGGTGCTCGAGGTACCGATGAATAGCTAAGGTCGAGGCCGCAGGTAAGTA
TCAAGGTTACAAGACAGGTTTAAGGAGACCAATAGAAACTGGGCTTGTCGAGACAGAGAAGACTCTTGCG
TTTCTGATAGGCACCTATTGGTCTTACTGACATCCACTTTGCCTTTCTCTCCACAGGTGTCGACAATCAA
CCTCTGGATTACAAAATTTGTGAAAGATTGACTGGTATTCTTAACTATGTTGCTCCTTTTACGCTATGTG
GATACGCTGCTTTAATGCCTTTGTATCATGCTATTGCTTCCCGTATGGCTTTCATTTTCTCCTCCTTGTA
TAAATCCTGGTTGCTGTCTCTTTATGAGGAGTTGTGGCCCGTTGTCAGGCAACGTGGCGTGGTGTGCACT
GTGTTTGCTGACGCAACCCCCACTGGTTGGGGCATTGCCACCACCTGTCAGCTCCTTTCCGGGACTTTCG
CTTTCCCCCTCCCTATTGCCACGGCGGAACTCATCGCCGCCTGCCTTGCCCGCTGCTGGACAGGGGCTCG
GCTGTTGGGCACTGACAATTCCGTGGTGTTGTCGGGGAAGCTGACGTCCTTTCCATGGCTGCTCGCCTGT
GTTGCCACCTGGATTCTGCGCGGGACGTCCTTCTGCTACGTCCCTTCGGCCCTCAATCCAGCGGACCTTC
CTTCCCGCGGCCTGCTGCCGGCTCTGCGGCCTCTTCCGCGTCTTCGCCTTCGCCCTCAGACGAGTCGGAT
CTCCCTTTGGGCCGCCTCCCCGCCTGGAATTCGAGCTCGGTACGATCAGCCTCGACTGTGCCTTCTAGTT
GCCAGCCATCTGTTGTTTGCCCCTCCCCCGTGCCTTCCTTGACCCTGGAAGGTGCCACTCCCACTGTCCT
TTCCTAATAAAATGAGGAAATTGCATCGCATTGTCTGAGTAGGTGTCATTCTATTCTGGGGGGTGGGGTG
GGGCAGGACAGCAAGGGGGAGGATTGGGAAGACAATAGCCCAGCTTTTGTTCCCTTTAGTGAGGGTTAAT
TGCGCGCTTGGCGTAATCATGGTCATAGCTGTTTCCTGTGTGAAATTGTTATCCGCTAATTCACTCCTCA
GGTGCAGGCTGCCTATCAGAAGGTGGTGGCTGGTGTGGCCAATGCCCTGGCTCACAAATACCACTGAGAT
CTTTTTCCCTCTGCCAAAAATTATGGGGACATCATGAAGCCCCTTGAGCATCTGACTTCTGGCTAATAAA
GGAAATTTATTTTCATTGCAATAGTGTGTTGGAATTTTTTGTGTCTCTCACTCGGAAGGACATATGGGAG
GGCAAATCATTTAAAACATCAGAATGAGTATTTGGTTTAGAGTTTGGCAACATATGCCCATATGCTGGCT
GCCATGAACAAAGGTTGGCTATAAAGAGGTCATCAGTATATGAAACAGCCCCCTGCTGTCCATTCCTTAT
TCCATAGAAAAGCCTTGACTTGAGGTTAGATTTTTTTTATATTTTGTTTTGTGTTATTTTTTTCTTTAAC
ATCCCTAAAATTTTCCTTACATGTTTTACTAGCCAGATTTTTCCTCCTCTCCTGACTACTCCCAGTCATA
GCTGTCCCTCTTCTCTTATGGAGATCGGCCGGCCGCCGGCGTCGACGCGCGCGGCCGCGGCGCGCCGTTG
CTGGCGTTTTTCCATAGGCTCCGCCCCCCTGACGAGCATCACAAAAATCGACGCTCAAGTCAGAGGTGGC
GAAACCCGACAGGACTATAAAGATACCAGGCGTTTCCCCCTGGAAGCTCCCTCGTGCGCTCTCCTGTTCC
GACCCTGCCGCTTACCGGATACCTGTCCGCCTTTCTCCCTTCGGGAAGCGTGGCGCTTTCTCATAGCTCA
CGCTGTAGGTATCTCAGTTCGGTGTAGGTCGTTCGCTCCAAGCTGGGCTGTGTGCACGAACCCCCCGTTC
AGCCCGACCGCTGCGCCTTATCCGGTAACTATCGTCTTGAGTCCAACCCGGTAAGACACGACTTATCGCC
ACTGGCAGCAGCCACTGGTAACAGGATTAGCAGAGCGAGGTATGTAGGCGGTGCTACAGAGTTCTTGAAG
TGGTGGCCTAACTACGGCTACACTAGAAGAACAGTATTTGGTATCTGCGCTCTGCTGAAGCCAGTTACCT
TCGGAAAAAGAGTTGGTAGCTCTTGATCCGGCAAACAAACCACCGCTGGTAGCGGTGGTTTTTTTGTTTG
CAAGCAGCAGATTACGCGCAGAAAAAAAGGATCTCAAGAAGATCCTTTGATCTTTTCTACGGGGTCTGAC
GCTCAGTGGAACGAAAACTCACGTTAAGGGATTTTGGTCATGAGATTATCAAAAAGGATCTTCACCTAGA
TCCTTTTAAATTAAAAATGAAGTTTTAAATCAATCTAAAGTATATATGAGTAAACTTGGTCTGACAGTTA
CCAATGCTTAATCAGTGAGGCACCTATCTCAGCGATCTGTCTATTTCGTTCATCCATAGTTGCCTGACTC
CCCGTCGTGTAGATAACTACGATACGGGAGGGCTTACCATCTGGCCCCAGTGCTGCAATGATACCGCGAG
ACCCACGCTCACCGGCTCCAGATTTATCAGCAATAAACCAGCCAGCCGGAAGGGCCGAGCGCAGAAGTGG
TCCTGCAACTTTATCCGCCTCCATCCAGTCTATTAATTGTTGCCGGGAAGCTAGAGTAAGTAGTTCGCCA
GTTAATAGTTTGCGCAACGTTGTTGCCATTGCTACAGGCATCGTGGTGTCACGCTCGTCGTTTGGTATGG
CTTCATTCAGCTCCGGTTCCCAACGATCAAGGCGAGTTACATGATCCCCCATGTTGTGCAAAAAAGCGGT
TAGCTCCTTCGGTCCTCCGATCGTTGTCAGAAGTAAGTTGGCCGCAGTGTTATCACTCATGGTTATGGCA
GCACTGCATAATTCTCTTACTGTCATGCCATCCGTAAGATGCTTTTCTGTGACTGGTGAGTACTCAACCA
AGTCATTCTGAGAATAGTGTATGCGGCGACCGAGTTGCTCTTGCCCGGCGTCAATACGGGATAATACCGC
GCCACATAGCAGAACTTTAAAAGTGCTCATCATTGGAAAACGTTCTTCGGGGCGAAAACTCTCAAGGATC
TTACCGCTGTTGAGATCCAGTTCGATGTAACCCACTCGTGCACCCAACTGATCTTCAGCATCTTTTACTT
TCACCAGCGTTTCTGGGTGAGCAAAAACAGGAAGGCAAAATGCCGCAAAAAAGGGAATAAGGGCGACACG
GAAATGTTGAATACTCATACTCTTCCTTTTTCAATATTATTGAAGCATTTATCAGGGTTATTGTCTCATG
AGCGGATACATATTTGAATGTATTTAGAAAAATAAACAAATAGGGGTTCCGCGCACATTTCCCCGAAAAG
TGCCACCTGACGTCTAAGAAACCATTATTATCATGACATTAACCTATAAAAATAGGCGTATCACGAGGCC
CTTTCGTCTACGCGCGCGCCGGCGGCGCGCCGTCGACGGCCGGCCGCGGCCGC
Features (pLannotate 1.2.2; 16 found; start..end, strand, type, name):
    155..532     +  enhancer       CMV enhancer: human cytomegalovirus immediate early enhancer
    534..733     +  promoter       CMV promoter: human cytomegalovirus (CMV) immediate early promoter
    872..1004    +  intron         chimeric intron: chimera between introns from human β-globin and immunoglobulin heavy chain genes
   1025..1657    +  CDS            mVenus (fragment): mVenus is a basic (constitutively fluorescent) yellow fluorescent protein published in 2006, derived from Aequorea victoria. It is reported to be a rapidly-maturing monomer with moderate acid sensitivity.
   1792..2378    +  misc_feature   IRES2: internal ribosome entry site (IRES) of the encephalomyocarditis virus (EMCV)
   2379..3098    +  CDS            EBFP2: enhanced blue variant of GFP (Ai et al., 2007) mammalian codon-optimized
   3144..3276    +  intron         chimeric intron: chimera between introns from human β-globin and immunoglobulin heavy chain genes
   3285..3873    +  misc_feature   WPRE: woodchuck hepatitis virus posttranscriptional regulatory element
   3877..3893    +  misc_feature   MCS (fragment): pUC18/19 multiple cloning site
   3906..4017    +  polyA_signal   bGH poly(A) signal: bovine growth hormone polyadenylation signal
   4113..4131    -  promoter       T3 promoter: promoter for bacteriophage T3 RNA polymerase
   4190..4264    +  CDS            HBB (fragment): HBB_PONPY - Experimental evidence at transcript level: Swiss-Prot protein existence level 2. Involved in oxygen transport from the lung to the various peripheral tissues. From Pongo pygmaeus (Bornean orangutan).
   4335..4390    +  polyA_signal   β-globin poly(A) signal: rabbit β-globin polyadenylation signal (Gil and Proudfoot, 1987)
   4769..5357    -  rep_origin     ori: high-copy-number ColE1/pMB1/pBR322/pUC origin of replication
   5528..6388    -  CDS            AmpR: β-lactamase; bla; confers resistance to ampicillin, carbenicillin, and related antibiotics
   6389..6493    -  promoter       AmpR promoter: bla
