[The description below was written by a language model from this plasmid's Addgene catalogue record and pLannotate feature annotations shown in this document.]
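Description:
pRDAX-366 N-Tag Venus210[1] L32 {Esp3I(2x)} EBPF2 is a custom-built, 6.6 kb mammalian expression plasmid designed as an acceptor vector for protein–protein interaction assays based on bimolecular or trimolecular fluorescence complementation (BiFC/TriFC). It is maintained in E. coli as a high-copy plasmid through a ColE1/pUC-type origin and is selected with ampicillin through the β-lactamase gene and its native promoter. No mammalian selection marker is annotated, which fits transient transfection use.

The expression unit is driven by the human CMV immediate-early enhancer and promoter, followed by a chimeric β-globin/immunoglobulin intron that promotes efficient transcript processing. Downstream lies a partial mVenus coding sequence. Going by the plasmid name, this is the first (N-terminal) fragment of Venus split around residue 210, placed as an N-terminal tag and followed by a linker (L32) and a pair of Esp3I type IIS sites. These sites presumably allow a protein of interest to be inserted in frame, although the record lists the cloning sites as unknown and the linker and Esp3I sites are not annotated in the feature table. The catalogue gives mouse as the insert species, but the annotation describes mVenus as derived from Aequorea victoria. No candidate interactor gene is present.

An EMCV IRES then directs translation of EBFP2 from the same transcript. This gives a blue fluorescent readout that can identify transfected cells and normalise expression independently of the yellow complementation signal, which appears only when the matching Venus fragment(s) are brought together by interacting partners. A second chimeric intron, a WPRE and the bGH polyadenylation signal complete the cassette, and a β-globin fragment with a rabbit β-globin poly(A) signal lies further downstream.
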