Addgene plasmid #129869: pRDAX-366 N-Tag Venus210[1] L32 {Esp3I(2x)} EBPF2
Purpose: PPI (BiFC/TriFC) assay vector
Depositing lab: Gary Lewin. Depositing organization: Max-Delbrueck-Centrum fuer Molekulare Medizin (MDC).
Backbone
  Vector backbone: custom built
  Vector type: Mammalian Expression
Growth in bacteria
  Bacterial resistance: Ampicillin, 100 μg/mL
  Growth temperature: 37°C
  Growth strain: DH5alpha
  Copy number: High Copy
Gene/Insert
  Gene/Insert name: Venus
  Species: M. musculus (mouse)
  Cloning method: Restriction Enzyme; 5′ cloning site unknown (unknown if destroyed); 3′ cloning site unknown (unknown if destroyed)
Terms and licenses: Academic/Nonprofit Terms; Industry Terms: Not Available to Industry
How to cite: pRDAX-366 N-Tag Venus210[1] L32 {Esp3I(2x)} EBPF2 was a gift from Gary Lewin (Addgene plasmid # 129869 ; http://n2t.net/addgene:129869 ; RRID:Addgene_129869)
